Addgene plasmid #171343: pFTK071
Purpose: Part Plasmid Entry Vector (LVL0) from the Fungal Modular Cloning ToolKit.
Depositing lab: Arnold Driessen. Depositing organization: University of Groningen. Publication: Modular Synthetic Biology Toolkit for Filamentous Fungi. Mozsik L, Pohl C, Meyer V, Bovenberg RAL, Nygard Y, Driessen AJM. ACS Synth Biol. 2021 Nov 2. doi: 10.1021/acssynbio.1c00260. PubMed 34726388.
Backbone
  Vector backbone: pICH41264
  Vector type: Bacterial Expression, Yeast Expression, Synthetic Biology
Growth in bacteria
  Bacterial resistance: Spectinomycin, 50 μg/mL
  Growth temperature: 37°C
  Growth strain: DH5alpha
  Copy number: High Copy
Gene/Insert
  Gene/Insert name: eGPF-NLS fluorescent reporter (for fusion)
  Species: Penicillium, Aspergillus, or other fungal sources
  Mutation: n/a
  Cloning method: Restriction Enzyme; 5′ cloning site Unknown (unknown if destroyed)
Terms and licenses: Academic/Nonprofit Terms; Industry Terms: Not Available to Industry
How to cite: pFTK071 was a gift from Arnold Driessen (Addgene plasmid # 171343 ; http://n2t.net/addgene:171343 ; RRID:Addgene_171343)
