[The description below was written by a language model from this plasmid's Addgene catalogue record and pLannotate feature annotations shown in this document.]
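Description:
pFTK071 is a level 0 (LVL0) part plasmid from the Fungal Modular Cloning ToolKit, a synthetic biology collection for assembling expression constructs for filamentous fungi. It is built on the pICH41264 backbone, a small MoClo-type entry vector, and the sequenced plasmid is just under 3 kb. Propagation in E. coli relies on a high-copy ColE1/pUC-type origin. Selection is by spectinomycin through the aadA adenylyltransferase gene, which the annotation places downstream of a bla-type (AmpR) promoter. The short integrase, gentamicin acetyltransferase and lacI fragments flagged nearby are not functional genes. They appear to be remnants of the integron-derived resistance cassette and of the backbone's cloning region.

The payload is a single coding part, listed in the catalogue as an eGFP-NLS fluorescent reporter "for fusion". The feature table confirms an EGFP open reading frame of about 714 bp. It does not separately annotate the nuclear localisation signal, which presumably lies in the short unannotated stretch next to the EGFP sequence. No promoter or terminator is associated with the reporter, as expected for a level 0 part: the plasmid stores a standardised module rather than expressing it. In modular cloning systems, such parts are excised with Type IIS restriction enzymes and joined in a defined order with promoter, coding and terminator parts to build transcription units. The record does not give the specific enzyme sites or overhangs.

The "for fusion" label suggests the part is meant to be joined in frame to another coding sequence, giving a nuclear-targeted green fluorescent tag or reporter in Penicillium, Aspergillus or other fungal hosts.
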