Features (pLannotate 1.2.2; 7 found; start..end, strand, type, name):
    110..214     +  promoter       AmpR promoter: bla
    205..285     -  CDS            int (fragment): INT2_ECOLX - Protein inferred from homology: Swiss-Prot protein existence level 3. Putative integrase believed to be involved in the insertion of antibiotic resistance genes into plasmids and transposons. From Escherichia coli.
    373..429     +  CDS            GmR (fragment): gentamycin acetyltransferase; aacC1; confers resistance to gentamycin
    436..1224    +  CDS            aadA: S3AD_ECOLX - Experimental evidence at protein level: Swiss-Prot protein existence level 1. Mediates bacterial resistance to the antibiotics streptomycin and spectinomycin. From Escherichia coli.
   1398..1986    +  rep_origin     ori: high-copy-number ColE1/pMB1/pBR322/pUC origin of replication
   2169..2218    +  CDS            lacI (fragment): lac repressor; lacI; The lac repressor binds to the lac operator to inhibit transcription in E. coli. This inhibition can be relieved by adding lactose or isopropyl-β-D-thiogalactopyranoside (IPTG).
   2240..2953    +  CDS            EGFP: EGFP is a basic (constitutively fluorescent) green fluorescent protein published in 1996, derived from Aequorea victoria. It is reported to be a rapidly-maturing weak dimer with moderate acid sensitivity.
>Addgene plasmid #171343 | pFTK071 | addgene full sequence | sequence record 351315 | Addgene NGS Result
GTGGCTCTTCAGTGGACGAAAGGGCCTCGTGATACGCCTATTTTTATAGGTTAATGTCATGATAATAATG
GTTTCTTAGACGTCAGGTGGCACTTTTCGGGGAAATGTGCGCGGAACCCCTATTTGTTTATTTTTCTAAA
TACATTCAAATATGTATCCGCTCATGAGACAATAACCCTGATAAATGCTTCAATAATATTGAAAAAGGAA
GAGTATGCGCTCACGCAACTGGTCCAGAACCTTGACCGAACGCAGCGGTGGTAACGGCGCAGTGGCGGTT
TTCATGGCTTGTTATGACTGTTTTTTTTTGGGGTACAGTCTATGCCTCGGGCATCCAAGCAGCAAGCGCG
TTACGCCGTGGGTCGATGTTTGATGTTATGGAGCAGCAACGATGTTACGCAGCAGGGCAGTCGCCCTAAA
ACAAAGTTAAACATCATGAGGGAAGCGGTGATCGCCGAAGTATCGACTCAACTATCAGAGGTAGTTGGCG
TCATCGAGCGCCATCTCGAACCGACGTTGCTGGCCGTACATTTGTACGGCTCCGCAGTGGATGGCGGCCT
GAAGCCACACAGCGATATTGATTTGCTGGTTACGGTGACCGTAAGGCTTGATGAAACAACGCGGCGAGCT
TTGATCAACGACCTTTTGGAAACTTCGGCTTCCCCTGGAGAGAGCGAGATTCTCCGCGCTGTAGAAGTCA
CCATTGTTGTGCACGACGACATCATTCCGTGGCGTTATCCAGCTAAGCGCGAACTGCAATTTGGAGAATG
GCAGCGCAATGACATTCTTGCAGGTATCTTCGAGCCAGCCACGATCGACATTGATCTGGCTATCTTGCTG
ACAAAAGCAAGAGAACATAGCGTTGCCTTGGTAGGTCCAGCGGCGGAGGAACTCTTTGATCCGGTTCCTG
AACAGGATCTATTTGAGGCGCTAAATGAAACCTTAACGCTATGGAACTCGCCGCCCGACTGGGCTGGCGA
TGAGCGAAATGTAGTGCTTACGTTGTCCCGCATTTGGTACAGCGCAGTAACCGGCAAAATCGCGCCGAAG
GATGTCGCTGCCGACTGGGCAATGGAGCGCCTGCCGGCCCAGTATCAGCCCGTCATACTTGAAGCTAGAC
AGGCTTATCTTGGACAAGAAGAAGATCGCTTGGCCTCGCGCGCAGATCAGTTGGAAGAATTTGTCCATTA
CGTAAAAGGCGAGATCACCAAGGTAGTCGGCAAATAACTGTCAGACCAAGTTTACTCATATATACTTTAG
ATTGATTTAAAACTTCATTTTTAATTTAAAAGGATCTAGGTGAAGATCCTTTTTGATAATCTCATGACCA
AAATCCCTTAACGTGAGTTTTCGTTCCACTGAGCGTCAGACCCCGTAGAAAAGATCAAAGGATCTTCTTG
AGATCCTTTTTTTCTGCGCGTAATCTGCTGCTTGCAAACAAAAAAACCACCGCTACCAGCGGTGGTTTGT
TTGCCGGATCAAGAGCTACCAACTCTTTTTCCGAAGGTAACTGGCTTCAGCAGAGCGCAGATACCAAATA
CTGTTCTTCTAGTGTAGCCGTAGTTAGGCCACCACTTCAAGAACTCTGTAGCACCGCCTACATACCTCGC
TCTGCTAATCCTGTTACCAGTGGCTGCTGCCAGTGGCGATAAGTCGTGTCTTACCGGGTTGGACTCAAGA
CGATAGTTACCGGATAAGGCGCAGCGGTCGGGCTGAACGGGGGGTTCGTGCACACAGCCCAGCTTGGAGC
GAACGACCTACACCGAACTGAGATACCTACAGCGTGAGCTATGAGAAAGCGCCACGCTTCCCGAAGGGAG
AAAGGCGGACAGGTATCCGGTAAGCGGCAGGGTCGGAACAGGAGAGCGCACGAGGGAGCTTCCAGGGGGA
AACGCCTGGTATCTTTATAGTCCTGTCGGGTTTCGCCACCTCTGACTTGAGCGTCGATTTTTGTGATGCT
CGTCAGGGGGGCGGAGCCTATGGAAAAACGCCAGCAACGCGGCCTTTTTACGGTTCCTGGCCTTTTGCTG
GCCTTTTGCTCACATGTTCTTTCCTGCGTTATCCCCTGATTCTGTGGATAACCGTATTACCGCCTTTGAG
TGAGCTGATACCGCTCGCCGCAGCCGAACGACCGAGCGCAGCGAGTCAGTGAGCGAGGAAGCGGAAGAGC
GCCCAATACGCAAACCGCCTCTCCCCGCGCGTTGGCCGATTCATTAATCACTCTGTGGTCTCAAGGTCCG
TGAGCAAGGGCGAGGAGCTGTTCACCGGGGTGGTGCCCATCCTGGTCGAGCTGGACGGCGACGTAAACGG
CCACAAGTTCAGCGTGTCCGGCGAGGGCGAGGGCGATGCCACCTACGGCAAGCTGACCCTGAAGTTCATC
TGCACCACCGGCAAGCTGCCCGTGCCCTGGCCCACCCTCGTGACCACCCTGACCTACGGCGTGCAGTGCT
TCAGCCGCTACCCCGACCACATGAAGCAGCACGACTTCTTCAAGTCCGCCATGCCCGAAGGCTACGTCCA
GGAGCGCACCATCTTCTTCAAGGACGACGGCAACTACAAGACCCGCGCCGAGGTGAAGTTCGAGGGCGAC
ACCCTGGTGAACCGCATCGAGCTGAAGGGCATCGACTTCAAGGAGGACGGCAACATCCTGGGGCACAAGC
TGGAGTACAACTACAACAGCCACAACGTCTATATCATGGCCGACAAGCAGAAGAACGGCATCAAGGTGAA
CTTCAAGATCCGCCACAACATCGAGGACGGCAGCGTGCAGCTCGCCGACCACTACCAGCAGAACACCCCC
ATCGGCGACGGCCCCGTGCTGCTGCCCGACAACCACTACCTGAGCACCCAGTCCGCCCTGAGCAAAGACC
CCAACGAGAAGCGCGATCACATGGTCCTGCTGGAGTTCGTGACCGCCGCCGGGATCACTCTCGGCATGGA
CGAGCTGTACAAGCCAAAGAAGAAGCGGAAGGTCTAAGCTTTGAGACCACGAA
